>Addgene plasmid #44226 | pECFP(C1)-NIPP1 | depositor partial sequence | sequence record 64326 | Covers the N term part of the insert by using pEGFP-C1 forward primer
NNNNNNNNNNNNNNNNNNNNNNNNNNNNNNNNNNNNNNNNCCGGACNNNATCTCGAGCTCAAGCTTCGAA
TTCTCATATGGCGGCAGCCGCGAACTCCGGCTCTAGCCTCCCGCTGTTCGACTGCCCAACCTGGGCAGGT
AAGCCCCCTCCCGGTTTACATCTGGATGTAGTCAAAGGAGACAAACTAATTGAGAAACTGATTATTGATG
AGAAGAAGTATTACTTATTTGGGAGAAACCCTGATTTGTGTGACTTTACCATTGACCACCAGTCTTGCTC
TCGGGTCCATGCTGCACTTGTCTACCACAAGCATCTGAAGAGAGTTTTCCTGATAGATCTCAACAGTACA
CACGGCACTTTCTTGGGTCACATTCGGTTGGAACCTCACAAGCCTCAGCAAATTCCCATCGATTCCACGG
TCTCATTTGGCGCATCCACAAGGGCATACACTCTGCGCGAGAAGCCTCAGACATTGCCATCGGCTGTGAA
AGGAGATGAGAAGATGGGTGGAGAGGATGATGAACTCAAGGGCTTACTGGGGCTTCCAGAGGAGGAAACT
GAGCTTGATAACCTGACAGAGTTCAACACTGCCCACAACAAGCGGATTTCTACCCTTACCATTGAGGAGG
GAAATCTGGACATTCAAAGACCAAAGAGGAAGAGGAAGAACTCACGGGTGACATTCAGTGAGGATGATGA
GATCATCAACCCAGAGGATGTGGATCCCTCAGTTGGTCGATTCAGGAACATGGTGCAAACTGCAGTGGTC
CCAGTCAAGAAGAAGCGTGTGGAGGGCCCTGGCTCCCTGGGCCTGGAGGAATCNNNGAGCNNNCGCATGC
AGAACTTTGCCTTCAGCNNNNNNNTCTACGGGGGCCTGCCCCCCACACACAGTGNANNNNNNTCCCAGCC
ACATGGCATCCATGGNNNNNNACTCATNGNNNGCNNNCCCATNNNATNNNNNNACCTNNNNNNNNNNNNN
GANN
