>Addgene plasmid #44226 | pECFP(C1)-NIPP1 | depositor partial sequence | sequence record 64327 | Covers the C term part of the insert by using pEGFP-C1 reverse primer
NNNNNNNNNNNNNNNNNNNNNNNNNNATNNNNNNNTATTGCTTTATTTGTAACCATTATAAGCTGCAATA
AACAAGTTAACAACAACAATTGCATTCATTTTATGTTTCAGGTTCAGGGGGAGGTGTGGGAGGTTTTTTA
AAGCAAGTAAAACCTCTACAAATGTGGTATGGCTGATTATGATCAGTTATCTAGATCCGGTGGATCCCGG
GCCCGCGGTACCGTCGACAATCAGCAAGGAAGGTGTGGGCTTCTTGCCTGGCCAAGCCTCTTTTGCATAT
TTCTTCTTCTTGGGTTCATTTACAGCTTCAGGGTTATAGACTGCAGGGTTTGGTGCAGGGTTCATGTTCA
CTGCTGACGGCACAACAGGAGTCAAGTCCACATCAGGGGCAAGGTTTGGGTATGGCATGGGCAAGCCACC
GATGAGTGCTGTCCCATGGATGCCATGTGGCTGGGAGCCTGCTTCACTGTGTGTGGGGGGCAGGCCCCCG
TAGAGTCCTCCGCTGAAGGCAAAGTTCTGCATGCGCCTGCTCCCTGATTCCTCCAGGCCCAGGGAGCCAG
GGCCCTCCACACGCTTCTTCTTGACTGGGACCACTGCAGTTTGCACCATGTTCCTGAATCGACCAACTGA
GGGATCCACATCCTCTGGGTTGATGATCTCATCATCCTCACTGAATGTCACCCGTGAGTTCTTCCTCTTC
CTCTTTGGTCTTTGAATGTCCAGATTTCCCTCCTCAATGGTAAGGGTAGAAATCCGCTTGTTGTGGGCAG
TGTTGAACTCTGTCNNGTTATCAAGCTNNNNNTCCTCCTCTGGNNNNCCCANNNNNCCCTNGNNNNNATC
ATCCTCTCCACCCATCTTCTCANNNCCNTNNNNNNNNNNNNNNNNNNNNNNNNNNNNNNNNNNNNAANNN
NGNNNNNNNNTTGTGGNNNNNNNNNAAAATGAAAACNNNNNNNNNNNNNNNNGGGGAANNNNNNNNNNNN
NNNNNNN
