>Addgene plasmid #44226 | pECFP(C1)-NIPP1 | addgene partial sequence | sequence record 67523 | CMV-F 5'-CGCAAATGGGCGGTAGGCGTG-3'
GTGAACCGTCAGATCCGCTAGCGCTACCGGTCGCCACCATGGTGAGCAAGGGCGAGGAGCTGTTCACCGG
GGTGGTGCCCATCCTGGTCGAGCTGGACGGCGACGTAAACGGCCACAAGTTCAGCGTGTCCGGCGAGGGC
GAGGGCGATGCCACCTACGGCAAGCTGACCCTGAAGTTCATCTGCACCACCGGCAAGCTGCCCGTGCCCT
GGCCCACCCTCGTGACCACCCTGACCTGGGGCGTGCAGTGCTTCAGCCGCTACCCCGACCACATGAAGCA
GCACGACTTCTTCAAGTCCGCCATGCCCGAAGGCTACGTCCAGGAGCGCACCATCTTCTTCAAGGACGAC
GGCAACTACAAGACCCGCGCCGAGGTGAAGTTCGAGGGCGACACCCTGGTGAACCGCATCGAGCTGAAGG
GCATCGACTTCAAGGAGGACGGCAACATCCTGGGGCACAAGCTGGAGTACAACTACATCAGCCACAACGT
CTATATCACCGCCGACAAGCAGAAGAACGGCATCAAGGCCAACTTCAAGATCCGCCACAACATCGAGGAC
GGCAGCGTGCAGCTCGCCGACCACTACCAGCAGAACACCCCCATCGGCGACGGCCCCGTGCTGCTGCCCG
ACAACCACTACCTGAGCACCCAGTCCGCCCTGAGCAAAGACCCCAACGAGAAGCGCGATCACATGGTCCT
GCTGGAGTTCGTGACCGCCGCCGGGATCACTCTCGGCATGGACGAGCTGTACAAGTCCGGACTCAGATCT
CGAGCTCAAGCTTCGAATTCTCATATGGCGGCAGCCGCGAACTCCGGCTCTAGCCTCCCGCTGTTCGACT
GCCCAACCTGGGCAGGTAAGCCCCCT
