>Addgene plasmid #44226 | pECFP(C1)-NIPP1 | addgene partial sequence | sequence record 67547 | EGFP-C
AGTCCGGACTCAGATCTCGAGCTCAAGCTTCGAATTCTCATATGGCGGCAGCCGCGAACTCCGGCTCTAG
CCTCCCGCTGTTCGACTGCCCAACCTGGGCAGGTAAGCCCCCTCCCGGTTTACATCTGGATGTAGTCAAA
GGAGACAAACTAATTGAGAAACTGATTATTGATGAGAAGAAGTATTACTTATTTGGGAGAAACCCTGATT
TGTGTGACTTTACCATTGACCACCAGTCTTGCTCTCGGGTCCATGCTGCACTTGTCTACCACAAGCATCT
GAAGAGAGTTTTCCTGATAGATCTCAACAGTACACACGGCACTTTCTTGGGTCACATTCGGTTGGAACCT
CACAAGCCTCAGCAAATTCCCATCGATTCCACGGTCTCATTTGGCGCATCCACAAGGGCATACACTCTGC
GCGAGAAGCCTCAGACATTGCCATCGGCTGTGAAAGGAGATGAGAAGATGGGTGGAGAGGATGATGAACT
CAAGGGCTTACTGGGGCTTCCAGAGGAGGAAACTGAGCTTGATAACCTGACAGAGTTCAACACTGCCCAC
AACAAGCGGATTTCTACCCTTACCATTGAGGAGGGAAATCTGGACATTCAAAGACCAAAGAGGAAGAGGA
AGAACTCACGGGTGACATTCAGTGAGGATGATGAGATCATCAACCCAGAGGATGTGGATCCCTCAGTTGG
TCGATTCAGGAACATGGTGCAAACTGCAGTGGTCCCAGTCAAGAAGAAGCGTGTGGAGGGCCCTGGCTCC
CTGGGCCTGGAGGAATCAGGGAGCAGGCGCATGCAGAACTTTGCCTTCAGCGGAGGACTCTACGGGGGCC
TGCCCCCCACACACAGTGAAGCAGGCTCCCAGCCACATGGCATC
