[The description below was written by a language model from this plasmid's Addgene catalogue record.]
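Description:
pECFP(C1)-NIPP1 is a mammalian expression plasmid built on the Clontech pECFP-C1 backbone, carrying human NIPP1 (nuclear inhibitor of protein phosphatase 1, encoded by the PPP1R8 gene) as a fusion to cyan fluorescent protein. The backbone is listed at about 4.7 kb and the complete plasmid at about 5.3 kb. It is maintained at high copy in E. coli under kanamycin selection. In mammalian cells, transfectants can be selected with G418 through the neomycin resistance marker. In this vector family a single resistance gene typically serves both purposes, although the record provides no feature table to confirm the arrangement or the origins of replication.

The roughly 630 bp NIPP1 insert was placed between the EcoRI and SalI sites of the multiple cloning site, downstream of the ECFP coding sequence. The CMV promoter therefore drives strong constitutive expression of a protein with CFP at its N terminus and NIPP1 at its C terminus. The record does not state whether the restriction sites survived cloning, nor whether the insert is the full coding sequence or a shorter isoform or fragment. No mutations are noted.

The associated publication concerns the dynamic targeting of protein phosphatase 1 within the nuclei of living mammalian cells. This fits use of the construct for live-cell fluorescence imaging of NIPP1, a PP1-interacting regulatory subunit. The cyan tag allows its localisation to be followed on its own. It can also be combined with spectrally distinct fluorescent fusions, such as tagged PP1, for co-localisation or interaction studies.
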