Addgene plasmid #44226: pECFP(C1)-NIPP1
Depositing lab: Angus Lamond & Laura Trinkle-Mulcahy. Depositing organization: University of Dundee. Publication: Dynamic targeting of protein phosphatase 1 within the nuclei of living mammalian cells. Trinkle-Mulcahy L, Sleeman JE, Lamond AI. J Cell Sci. 2001 Dec;114(Pt 23):4219-28. PubMed 11739654.
Backbone
  Vector backbone: pECFP-C1
  Backbone manufacturer: Clontech
  Backbone size w/o insert (bp): 4700
  Total vector size (bp): 5330
  Vector type: Mammalian Expression
  Selectable markers: Neomycin (select with G418)
Growth in bacteria
  Bacterial resistance: Kanamycin, 50 μg/mL
  Growth temperature: 37°C
  Growth strain: DH5alpha
  Copy number: High Copy
Gene/Insert
  Gene/Insert name: NIPP1
  Species: H. sapiens (human)
  Insert size (bp): 630
  GenBank ID: NM_014110
  Entrez Gene: PPP1R8 (a.k.a. ARD-1, ARD1, NIPP-1, NIPP1, PRO2047)
  Promoter: CMV
  Tag / fusion protein: CFP (N terminal on backbone)
  Cloning method: Restriction Enzyme; 5′ cloning site EcoRI (unknown if destroyed); 3′ cloning site SalI (unknown if destroyed)
  Sequencing primers: 5′ TGGTCCTGCTGGAGTTCGTGACC; 3′ GTTTGGACAAACCACAACTAGAATGCAG
Terms and licenses: Academic/Nonprofit Terms; Industry Terms: Not Available to Industry
How to cite: pECFP(C1)-NIPP1 was a gift from Angus Lamond & Laura Trinkle-Mulcahy (Addgene plasmid # 44226 ; http://n2t.net/addgene:44226 ; RRID:Addgene_44226)
